Addgene plasmid #124012: JPF0521
Purpose: Encodes crippled pPGK1 driving expression of mAzamiGreen with an mScarlet normalization in a PiggyBac destination vector
Depositing lab: Hana El-Samad. Depositing organization: University of California, San Francisco (UCSF). Publication: A Toolkit for Rapid Modular Construction of Biological Circuits in Mammalian Cells. Fonseca JP, Bonny AR, Kumar GR, Ng AH, Town J, Wu QC, Aslankoohi E, Chen SY, Dods G, Harrigan P, Osimiri LC, Kistler AL, El-Samad H. ACS Synth Biol. 2019 Nov 15;8(11):2593-2606. doi: 10.1021/acssynbio.9b00322. Epub 2019 Nov 5. PubMed 31686495.
Backbone
  Vector backbone: MTK0_043
  Vector type: Mammalian Expression
Growth in bacteria
  Bacterial resistance: Kanamycin, 50 μg/mL
  Growth temperature: 37°C
  Growth strain: DH5alpha
  Copy number: Unknown
Gene/Insert
  Gene/Insert name: PB_pPGK1c-NLS-mAzamiGreen-bghpA_pCAG-H2B::mScarlet-rglpA
  Cloning method: Restriction Enzyme; 5′ cloning site unknown (unknown if destroyed); 3′ cloning site unknown (unknown if destroyed)
Terms and licenses: Academic/Nonprofit Terms; Industry Terms: Not Available to Industry
Depositor comments: Plasmid used to generate Fig .2a Please visit https://www.biorxiv.org/content/10.1101/506188v2 for BioRxiv preprint
How to cite: JPF0521 was a gift from Hana El-Samad (Addgene plasmid # 124012 ; http://n2t.net/addgene:124012 ; RRID:Addgene_124012)
