[The description below was written by a language model from this plasmid's Addgene catalogue record and pLannotate feature annotations shown in this document.]
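Description:
JPF0521 is a 9,857-nt mammalian expression plasmid assembled in the MTK0_043 backbone, described as a PiggyBac destination vector from a modular mammalian cloning toolkit. It is propagated in E. coli through a high-copy ColE1/pUC-type origin and selected with kanamycin (aph(3')-Ia). The backbone region also contains short T3 and T7 phage promoters. The feature table does not annotate the PiggyBac transposon terminal repeats, so their positions, and exactly which elements lie inside the transposable unit, cannot be confirmed from the record. In such vectors, the cargo between the repeats is integrated into the host genome when PiggyBac transposase is supplied.

The payload is a two-colour reporter arrangement. In the first transcription unit, a "crippled" (weakened) PGK1 promoter, annotated as the mouse phosphoglycerate kinase 1 promoter, drives a mammalian codon-optimised monomeric Azami-Green. According to the insert name it carries a nuclear localisation signal, and the unit is terminated by a bGH poly(A) signal. The second unit uses the strong CAG promoter (CMV enhancer, chicken β-actin promoter and chimeric intron) to express human histone H2B fused to mScarlet, ending in a rabbit β-globin poly(A). The short HBB "CDS" hit just upstream of that signal is most likely part of the globin terminator region rather than an expressed gene. A separate CMV enhancer/promoter–hygromycin resistance–bGH poly(A) cassette provides selection of stably modified mammalian cells.

Because both fluorophores are nuclear, green signal can be normalised to the constitutive red signal in each cell, correcting for copy number or delivery differences. The depositor notes it was used to generate a figure in the toolkit publication, consistent with use in characterising the strength of the promoter part.
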