Features (pLannotate 1.2.2; 18 found; start..end, strand, type, name):
    239..539     +  enhancer       CMV enhancer: human cytomegalovirus immediate early enhancer
    540..743     +  promoter       CMV promoter: human cytomegalovirus (CMV) immediate early promoter
    777..1798    +  CDS            HygR (fragment): aminoglycoside phosphotransferase from E. coli; aph(4)-Ia; confers resistance to hygromycin
   1817..2024    +  polyA_signal   bGH poly(A) signal: bovine growth hormone polyadenylation signal
   2344..2362    -  promoter       T3 promoter: promoter for bacteriophage T3 RNA polymerase
   2402..3217    -  CDS            KanR: aminoglycoside phosphotransferase; aph(3')-Ia; confers resistance to kanamycin in bacteria or G418 (Geneticin®) in eukaryotes
   3442..4030    +  rep_origin     ori: high-copy-number ColE1/pMB1/pBR322/pUC origin of replication
   4142..4160    +  promoter       T7 promoter: promoter for bacteriophage T7 RNA polymerase
   4747..5246    +  promoter       PGK promoter: mouse phosphoglycerate kinase 1 promoter
   5300..5971    +  CDS            hmAzami-Green: humanized monomeric Azami-Green fluorescent protein mammalian codon-optimized
   5998..6222    +  polyA_signal   bGH poly(A) signal: bovine growth hormone polyadenylation signal
   6470..6773    +  enhancer       CMV enhancer: human cytomegalovirus immediate early enhancer
   6775..7044    +  promoter       chicken β-actin promoter: No description available
   7045..8061    +  intron         chimeric intron: chimera between introns from chicken β-actin and rabbit β-globin
   8122..8499    +  CDS            H2B: human histone H2B; HIST1H2BJ
   8506..9198    +  CDS            mScarlet: mScarlet is a basic (constitutively fluorescent) red fluorescent protein published in 2016, derived from synthetic construct. It has moderate acid sensitivity.
   9293..9367    +  CDS            HBB (fragment): HBB_PONPY - Experimental evidence at transcript level: Swiss-Prot protein existence level 2. Involved in oxygen transport from the lung to the various peripheral tissues. From Pongo pygmaeus (Bornean orangutan).
   9438..9493    +  polyA_signal   β-globin poly(A) signal: rabbit β-globin polyadenylation signal (Gil and Proudfoot, 1987)
>Addgene plasmid #124012 | JPF0521 | addgene full sequence | sequence record 252423 | Addgene NGS Result
GTTACAGAGATGTTACGAACCCTGAACAGGTTGACTATTAATTGTGTCTGCTTGATGTGGACACCAGGTG
GCGCTGGACATCAGATTTGGAGAGGCAGTTGTCTAGGGAACCGGGCTCTGTGCCAGCGCAGGAGGCAGGC
TGGCTCTCCTATTCCAGGGATGCTCATCCAGGAAGGAAAGGTTGCATGCTGGACACACTAACCTTACAGC
GGTGGGCTCTATGGGGTACCTACGTAGGTACATAACTTACGGTAAATGGCCCGCCTGGCTGACCGCCCAA
CGACCCCCGCCCATTGACGTCAATAATGACGTATGTTCCCATAGTAACGCCAATAGGGACTTTCCATTGA
CGTCAATGGGTGGAGTATTTACGGTAAACTGCCCACTTGGCAGTACATCAAGTGTATCATATGCCAAGTA
CGCCCCCTATTGACGTCAATGACGGTAAATGGCCCGCCTGGCATTATGCCCAGTACATGACCTTATGGGA
CTTTCCTACTTGGCAGTACATCTACGTATTAGTCATCGCTATTACCATGGTGATGCGGTTTTGGCAGTAC
ATCAATGGGCGTGGATAGCGGTTTGACTCACGGGGATTTCCAAGTCTCCACCCCATTGACGTCAATGGGA
GTTTGTTTTGGCACCAAAATCAACGGGACTTTCCAAAATGTCGTAACAACTCCGCCCCATTGACGCAAAT
GGGCGGTAGGCGTGTACGGTGGGAGGTCTATATAAGCAGAGCTCGTTTAGTGAACCGTCAGATAGCCACC
ATGGGTAAAAAGCCTGAACTCACCGCGACGTCTGTCGAGAAGTTTCTGATCGAAAAGTTCGACAGCGTGT
CCGACCTGATGCAGCTCTCGGAGGGCGAAGAATCTCGTGCTTTCAGCTTCGATGTAGGAGGGCGTGGATA
TGTCCTGCGGGTAAATAGCTGCGCCGATGGTTTCTACAAAGATCGTTATGTTTATCGGCACTTTGCATCG
GCCGCGCTCCCGATTCCGGAAGTGCTTGACATTGGGGAATTTAGCGAGAGCCTGACCTATTGCATCTCCC
GCCGTGCACAGGGTGTCACGTTGCAAGACCTGCCTGAAACCGAACTGCCCGCTGTTCTGCAACCGGTCGC
GGAGGCCATGGATGCGATCGCTGCGGCCGATCTTAGCCAGACGAGCGGGTTCGGCCCATTCGGACCGCAA
GGAATCGGTCAATACACTACATGGCGTGATTTCATATGCGCGATTGCTGATCCCCATGTGTATCACTGGC
AAACTGTGATGGACGACACCGTCAGTGCGTCCGTCGCGCAGGCTCTCGATGAGCTGATGCTTTGGGCCGA
GGACTGCCCCGAAGTCCGGCACCTCGTGCACGCGGATTTCGGCTCCAACAATGTCCTGACGGACAATGGC
CGCATAACAGCGGTCATTGACTGGAGCGAGGCGATGTTCGGGGATTCCCAATACGAGGTCGCCAACATCT
TCTTCTGGAGGCCGTGGTTGGCTTGTATGGAGCAGCAGACGCGCTACTTCGAGCGGAGGCATCCGGAGCT
TGCAGGATCGCCGCGGCTCCGGGCGTATATGCTCCGCATTGGTCTTGACCAACTCTATCAGAGCTTGGTT
GACGGCAATTTCGATGATGCAGCTTGGGCGCAGGGTCGATGCGACGCAATCGTCCGATCCGGAGCCGGGA
CTGTCGGGCGTACACAAATCGCCCGCAGAAGCGCGGCCGTCTGGACCGATGGCTGTGTAGAAGTACTCGC
CGATAGTGGAAACCGACGCCCCAGCACTCGTCCGAGGGCAAAGGAATAACTCGAGCGACGCCTCGACTGT
GCCTTCTAGTTGCCAGCCATCTGTTGTTTGCCCCTCCCCCGTGCCTTCCTTGACCCTGGAAGGTGCCACT
CCCACTGTCCTTTCCTAATAAAATGAGGAAATTGCATCGCATTGTCTGAGTAGGTGTCATTCTATTCTGG
GGGGTGGGGTGGGGCAGGACAGCAAGGGGGAGGATTGGGAAGACAATAGCAGGCATGCTGGGGATGCGGT
GGGCTCTATGAGTATCGATACTAGTTAAAAGTTTTGTTACTTTATAGAAGAAATTTTGAGTTTTTGTTTT
TTTTTAATAAATAAATAAACATAAATAAATTGTTTGTTGAATTTATTATTAGTATGTAAGTGTAAATATA
ATAAAACTTAATATCTATTCAAATTAATAAATAAACCTCGATATACAGACCGATAAAACACATGCGTCAA
TTTTACGCATGATTATCTTTAACGTACGTCACAATATGATTATCTTTCTAGGGTTAATCTAGTATACGCG
TATGCGGCCGCTTAATTAATCCAGCTTTTGTTCCCTTTAGTGAGGGTTAATTCCGAGCGGCCGCGTGTTA
CAACCAATTAACCAATTCTGATTAGAAAAACTCATCGAGCATCAAATGAAACTGCAATTTATTCATATCA
GGATTATCAATACCATATTTTTGAAAAAGCCGTTTCTGTAATGAAGGAGAAAACTCACCGAGGCAGTTCC
ATAGGATGGCAAGATCCTGGTATCGGTCTGCGATTCCGACTCGTCCAACATCAATACAACCTATTAATTT
CCCCTCGTCAAAAATAAGGTTATCAAGTGAGAAATCACCATGAGTGACGACTGAATCCGGTGAGAATGGC
AAAAGCTTATGCATTTCTTTCCAGACTTGTTCAACAGGCCAGCCATTACGCTCGTCATCAAAATCACTCG
CATCAACCAAACCGTTATTCATTCGTGATTGCGCCTGAGCGAGGCGAAATACGCGATCGCTGTTAAAAGG
ACAATTACAAACAGGAATCGAATGCAACCGGCGCAGGAACACTGCCAGCGCATCAACAATATTTTCACCT
GAATCAGGATATTCTTCTAATACCTGGAATGCTGTTTTCCCGGGGATCGCAGTGGTGAGTAACCATGCAT
CATCAGGAGTACGGATAAAATGCTTGATGGTCGGAAGAGGCATAAATTCCGTCAGCCAGTTTAGTCTGAC
CATCTCATCTGTAACATCATTGGCAACGCTACCTTTGCCATGTTTCAGAAACAACTCTGGCGCATCGGGC
TTCCCATACAATCGATAGATTGTCGCACCTGATTGCCCGACATTATCGCGAGCCCATTTATACCCATATA
AATCAGCATCCATGTTGGAATTTAATCGCGGCCTGGAGCAAGACGTTTCCCGTTGAATATGGCTCATAAC
ACCCCTTGTATTACTGTTTATGTAAGCAGACAGTTTTATTGTTCATGATGATATATTTTTATCTTGTGCA
ATGTAACATCAGAGATTTTGAGACACAACGTGGCTTTGTTGAATAAATCGAACTTTTGCTGAGTTGAAGG
ATCAGTCATGACCAAAATCCCTTAACGTGAGTTTTCGTTCCACTGAGCGTCAGACCCCGTAGAAAAGATC
AAAGGATCTTCTTGAGATCCTTTTTTTCTGCGCGTAATCTGCTGCTTGCAAACAAAAAAACCACCGCTAC
CAGCGGTGGTTTGTTTGCCGGATCAAGAGCTACCAACTCTTTTTCCGAAGGTAACTGGCTTCAGCAGAGC
GCAGATACCAAATACTGTTCTTCTAGTGTAGCCGTAGTTAGGCCACCACTTCAAGAACTCTGTAGCACCG
CCTACATACCTCGCTCTGCTAATCCTGTTACCAGTGGCTGCTGCCAGTGGCGATAAGTCGTGTCTTACCG
GGTTGGACTCAAGACGATAGTTACCGGATAAGGCGCAGCGGTCGGGCTGAACGGGGGGTTCGTGCACACA
GCCCAGCTTGGAGCGAACGACCTACACCGAACTGAGATACCTACAGCGTGAGCTATGAGAAAGCGCCACG
CTTCCCGAAGGGAGAAAGGCGGACAGGTATCCGGTAAGCGGCAGGGTCGGAACAGGAGAGCGCACGAGGG
AGCTTCCAGGGGGAAACGCCTGGTATCTTTATAGTCCTGTCGGGTTTCGCCACCTCTGACTTGAGCGTCG
ATTTTTGTGATGCTCGTCAGGGGGGCGGAGCCTATGGAAAAACGCCAGCAACGCGGCCTTTTTACGGTTC
CTGGCCTTTTGCTGGCCTTTTGCTCACATGTTCTTTCCTGCGTTATCCCCTGATTCTGTGGATAACCGTG
CGGCCGCCAATTAATACGACTCACTATAGGGCGAATTGGGGCGCGCCATTCTAGATTAACCCTAGAAAGA
TAGTCTGCGTAAAATTGACGCATGCATTCTTGAAATATTGCTCTCTCTTTCTAAATAGCGCGAATCCGTC
GCTGTGCATTTAGGACATCTCAGTCGCCGCTTGGAGCTCCCGTGAGGCGTGCTTGTCAATGCGGTAAGTG
TCACTGATTTTGAACTATAACGACCGCGTGAGTCAAAATGACGCATGATTATCTTTTACGTGACTTTTAA
GATTTAACTCATACGATAATTATATTGTTATTTCATGTTCTACTTACGTGATAACTTATTATATATATAT
TTTCTTGTTATAGATATCAACTAGAATGCTAGCATGGGCCCAGATCTCCATGGGCCCTGAATTCGCATCT
AGACTGAACTGGCCGATAATTGCAGACGAGGAGCATCGCCCTTCCCCGGCCCTCAGGTAAGAGGACCAAA
TACCGTAGCCGTTTCCAATTTCAGTCCTTTAGCGCCACCTGGTGCTAACTACTCTATCACGCTTTTATCC
AATAACTACCTTTGTAAATTTCCTTTCAAAAGTTCTGGCCGGGCGCGGTGGCAACGGGGTAGGGGAGGCG
CTTTTCCCAAGGCAGTCTGGAGCATGCGCTTTAGCAGCCCCGCTGGGCACTTGGCGCTACACAAGTGGCC
TCTGGCCTCGCACACATTCCACATCCACCGGTAGGCGCCAACCGGCTCCGTTCTTTGGTGGCCCCTTCGC
GCCACCTTCTACTCCTCCCCTAGTCAGGAAGTTCCCCCCCGCCCCGCAGCTCGCGTCGTGCAGGACGTGA
CAAATGGAAGTAGCATGTCTCACTAGTCTCGTGCAGATGGACAGCACCGCTGAGCAATGGAAGCGGGTAG
GCCTTTGGGGCAGCGGCCAATAGCAGCTTTGCTCCTTCGCTTTCTGGGCTCAGAGGCTGGGAAGGGGTGG
GTCCGGGGGCGGGCTCAGGGGCGGGCTCAGGGGCGGGGCGGGCGCCCGAAGGTCCTCCGGAGGCCCGGCA
TTCTGCACGCTTCAAAAGCGCACGTCTGCCGCGCTGTTCTCCTCTTCCTCATCTCCGGGCCTTTCGGCCG
CCGCAGATCTATGCCCAAGAAGAAGAGGAAGGTGGAGGACGCCGGTTCTGTGAGCGTGATCAAGCCCGAG
ATGAAGATCAAGCTGTGCATGAGGGGCACCGTGAACGGCCACAACTTCGTGATCGAGGGCGAGGGCAAGG
GCAACCCCTACGAGGGCACCCAGATCCTGGACCTGAACGTGACCGAGGGCGCCCCCCTGCCCTTCGCCTA
CGACATCCTGACCACCGTGTTCCAGTACGGCAACAGGGCCTTCACCAAGTACCCCGCCGACATCCAGGAC
TACTTCAAGCAGACCTTCCCCGAGGGCTACCACTGGGAGAGGAGCATGACCTACGAGGACCAGGGCATCT
GCACCGCCACCAGCAACATCAGCATGAGGGGCGACTGCTTCTTCTACGACATCAGGTTCGACGGCACCAA
CTTCCCCCCCAACGGCCCCGTGATGCAGAAGAAGACCCTGAAGTGGGAGCCCAGCACCGAGAAGATGTAC
GTGGAGGACGGCGTGCTGAAGGGCGACGTGAACATGAGGCTGCTGCTGGAGGGCGGCGGCCACTACAGGT
GCGACTTCAAGACCACCTACAAGGCCAAGAAGGAGGTGAGGCTGCCCGACGCCCACAAGATCGACCACAG
GATCGAGATCCTGAAGCACGACAAGGACTACAACAAGGTGAAGCTGTACGAGAACGCCGTGGCCAGGTAC
TCCATGCTGCCCAGCCAGGCCGGATCCTAACTCGAGCGACGCCTCGACTGTGCCTTCTAGTTGCCAGCCA
TCTGTTGTTTGCCCCTCCCCCGTGCCTTCCTTGACCCTGGAAGGTGCCACTCCCACTGTCCTTTCCTAAT
AAAATGAGGAAATTGCATCGCATTGTCTGAGTAGGTGTCATTCTATTCTGGGGGGTGGGGTGGGGCAGGA
CAGCAAGGGGGAGGATTGGGAAGACAATAGCAGGCATGCTGGGGATGCGGTGGGCTCTATGGGCTGGTTC
TGTATGGGCACAGACAACCTAACTAATTTCCTGGCCCTCAAGGTGACTTGCTTGAACTTGCCACCTTCGC
CACTAGGGGGCAGCATTGGTTTACACAGGGTGAACAAACGTTCAATTCTAAACTAATATTCTTTGGTGGG
AAAGTGTGTTCATTTTGGTTTGTTTTGAAGAAGTCACTTCATACCTTTGAACTGGGGTTAAGCTGGTTAA
CTCCCAAAAACGCCATATATGGAGTTCCGCGTTACATAACTTACGGTAAATGGCCCGCCTGGCTGACCGC
CCAACGACCCCCGCCCATTGACGTCAATAATGACGTATGTTCCCATAGTAACGCCAATAGGGACTTTCCA
TTGACGTCAATGGGTGGAGTATTTACGGTAAACTGCCCACTTGGCAGTACATCAAGTGTATCATATGCCA
AGTACGCCCCCTATTGACGTCAATGACGGTAAATGGCCCGCCTGGCATTATGCCCAGTACATGACCTTAT
GGGACTTTCCTACTTGGCAGTACATCTACGTATTAGTCATCGCTATTACCATGGTCGAGGTGAGCCCCAC
GTTCTGCTTCACTCTCCCCATCTCCCCCCCCTCCCCACCCCCAATTTTGTATTTATTTATTTTTTAATTA
TTTTGTGCAGCGATGGGGGCGGGGGGGGGGGGCGGCGCGCCAGGCGGGGCGGGGCGAGGGGCGGGGCGGG
GCGAGGCGGAGAGGTGCGGCGGCAGCCAATCAGAGCGGCGCGCTCCGAAAGTTTCCTTTTATGGCGAGGC
GGCGGCGGCGGCGGCCCTATAAAAAGCGAAGCGCGCGGCGGGCGGGAGTCGCTGCGCGCTGCCTTCGCCC
CGTGCCCCGCTCCGCCGCCGCCTCGCGCCGCCCGCCCCGGCTCTGACTGACCGCGTTACTCCCACAGGTG
AGCGGGCGGGACGGCCCTTCTCCTCCGGGCTGTAATTAGCGCTTGGTTTAATGACGGCTTGTTTCTTTTC
TGTGGCTGCGTGAAAGCCTTGAGGGGCTCCGGGAGGGCCCTTTGTGCGGGGGGAGCGGCTCGGGGGGTGC
GTGCGTGTGTGTGTGCGTGGGGAGCGCCGCGTGCGGCTCCGCGCTGCCCGGCGGCTGTGAGCGCTGCGGG
CGCGGCGCGGGGCTTTGTGCGCTCCGCAGTGTGCGCGAGGGGAGCGCGGCCGGGGGCGGTGCCCCGCGGT
GCGGGGGGGGCTGCGAGGGGAACAAAGGCTGCGTGCGGGGTGTGTGCGTGGGGGGGTGAGCAGGGGGTGT
GGGCGCGTCGGTCGGGCTGCAACCCCCCCTGCACCCCCCTCCCCGAGTTGCTGAGCACGGCCCGGCTTCG
GGTGCGGGGCTCCGTACGGGGCGTGGCGCGGGGCTCGCCGTGCCGGGCGGGGGGTGGCGGCAGGTGGGGG
TGCCGGGCGGGGCGGGGCCGCCTCGGGCCGGGGAGGGCTCGGGGGAGGGGCGCGGCGGCCCCCGGAGTGC
CGGCGGCTGTCGAGGCGCGGCGAGCCGCAGCCATTGCCTTTTATGGTAATCGTGCGAGAGGGCGCAGGGA
CTTCCTTTGTCCCAAATCTGTGCGGAGCCGAAATCTGGGAGGCGCCGCCGCACCCCCTCTAGCGGGCGCG
GGGCGAAGCGGTGCGGCGCCGGCAGGAAGGAAATGGGCGGGGAGGGCCTTCGTGCGTCGCCGCGCCGCCG
TCCCCTTCTCCCTCTCCAGCCTCGGGGCTGTCCGCGGGGGGACGGCTGCCTTCGGGGGGGACGGGGCAGG
GCGGGGTTCGGCTTCTGGCGTGTGACCGGCGGCTCTAGAGCCTCTGCTAACCATGTTCATGCCTTCTTCT
TTTTCCTACAGCTCCTGGGCAACGTGCTGGTTATTGTGCTGTCTCATCATTTTGGCAAAGAATTCGCCAC
TATGCCAGAGCCAGCGAAGTCTGCTCCCGCCCCGAAAAAGGGCTCCAAGAAGGCGGTGACTAAGGCGCAG
AAGAAAGGCGGCAAGAAGCGCAAGCGCAGCCGCAAGGAGAGCTATTCCATCTATGTGTACAAGGTTCTGA
AGCAGGTCCACCCTGACACCGGCATTTCGTCCAAGGCCATGGGCATCATGAATTCGTTTGTGAACGACAT
TTTCGAGCGCATCGCAGGTGAGGCTTCCCGCCTGGCGCATTACAACAAGCGCTCGACCATCACCTCCAGG
GAGATCCAGACGGCCGTGCGCCTGCTGCTGCCTGGGGAGTTGGCCAAGCACGCCGTGTCCGAGGGTACTA
AGGCCATCACCAAGTACACCAGCGCTAAGGGTTCTGTATCAAAAGGCGAGGCGGTCATTAAAGAGTTCAT
GAGGTTTAAAGTCCATATGGAAGGAAGCATGAATGGTCACGAGTTTGAGATAGAGGGAGAGGGTGAGGGA
AGGCCGTACGAAGGGACGCAAACTGCGAAGTTGAAGGTAACGAAAGGCGGCCCTCTGCCATTCTCTTGGG
ACATCCTTTCACCGCAATTTATGTACGGCTCTAGGGCCTTCACAAAACACCCCGCCGATATTCCGGATTA
CTATAAACAAAGTTTTCCTGAGGGCTTCAAGTGGGAAAGAGTAATGAACTTCGAGGATGGGGGAGCTGTG
ACGGTTACTCAAGACACTAGCCTGGAGGACGGTACTCTTATATACAAGGTAAAACTAAGAGGGACGAATT
TTCCGCCAGACGGCCCCGTGATGCAAAAAAAAACTATGGGGTGGGAAGCATCCACCGAGAGGCTGTACCC
CGAAGACGGGGTCCTGAAGGGTGATATTAAAATGGCATTAAGATTAAAAGATGGCGGGAGATACTTAGCT
GACTTCAAGACTACATATAAAGCCAAAAAACCTGTACAGATGCCTGGAGCTTACAATGTGGATCGTAAGC
TGGATATTACATCCCACAACGAAGATTATACCGTGGTGGAGCAGTACGAGCGTTCAGAGGGGCGTCACTC
CACCGGGGGTATGGATGAATTATACAAGAGCGGTCTTAGAAGCAGGGCGCAAGCGTCAAATTCAGCGGTA
GATGGAACAGCAGGTCCAGGTAGTACTGGCAGCAGAGGATCCTAACTCGAGATTCACTCCTCAGGTGCAG
GCTGCCTATCAGAAGGTGGTGGCTGGTGTGGCCAATGCCCTGGCTCACAAATACCACTGAGATCTTTTTC
CCTCTGCCAAAAATTATGGGGACATCATGAAGCCCCTTGAGCATCTGACTTCTGGCTAATAAAGGAAATT
TATTTTCATTGCAATAGTGTGTTGGAATTTTTTGTGTCTCTCACTCGGAAGGACATATGGGAGGGCAAAT
CATTTAAAACATCAGAATGAGTATTTGGTTTAGAGTTTGGCAACATATGCCCATATGCTGGCTGCCATGA
ACAAAGGTTGGCTATAAAGAGGTCATCAGTATATGAAACAGCCCCCTGCTGTCCATTCCTTATTCCATAG
AAAAGCCTTGACTTGAGGTTAGATTTTTTTTATATTTTGTTTTGTGTTATTTTTTTCTTTAACATCCCTA
AAATTTTCCTTACATGTTTTACTAGCCAGATTTTTCCTCCTCTCCTGACTACTCCCAGTCATAGCTGTCC
CTCTTCTCTTATGGAGATCCCTCGACCTGCAGCCCAAGCTTGGCGTAATGCTGAGCA
